Addgene plasmid #218202: pCM0-100
Purpose: 3xHA epitope tag for protein detection
Depositing lab: Michael Schroda. Depositing organization: Rheinland-Pfälzische Technische Universität Kaiserslautern. Publication: A Modular Cloning Toolkit for the production of recombinant proteins in Leishmania tarentolae. Hieronimus K, Donauer T, Klein J, Hinkel B, Spanle JV, Probst A, Niemeyer J, Kibrom S, Kiefer AM, Schneider L, Husemann B, Bischoff E, Mohring S, Bayer N, Klein D, Engels A, Ziehmer BG, Stiebeta J, Moroka P, Schroda M, Deponte M. Microb Cell. 2024 Apr 30;11:128-142. doi: 10.15698/mic2024.04.821. eCollection 2024. PubMed 38799406.
Backbone
  Vector backbone: pAGM1301
  Backbone manufacturer: Sylvestre Marillonnet (Addgene plasmid #47989)
  Backbone size w/o insert (bp): 2845
  Total vector size (bp): 2347
  Vector type: Synthetic Biology
Growth in bacteria
  Bacterial resistance: Spectinomycin, 50 μg/mL
  Growth temperature: 37°C
  Growth strain: DH5alpha
  Copy number: High Copy
Gene/Insert
  Gene/Insert name: 3xHA
  Species: Synthetic
  Insert size (bp): 104
  Cloning method: Golden Gate
  Sequencing primers: 5′ CAATACGCAAACCGCCTCTCC; 3′ AATAGGCGTATCACGAGGC
Terms and licenses: Academic/Nonprofit Terms; Industry Terms: Not Available to Industry
Depositor comments: Level 0 MoClo Part Position B5, insert can be released via BsaI digest Plasmid used in the MoClo toolkit for Chlamydomonas reinhardtii from Crozet et al. (2018)
How to cite: pCM0-100 was a gift from Michael Schroda (Addgene plasmid # 218202 ; http://n2t.net/addgene:218202 ; RRID:Addgene_218202)
