[The description below was written by a language model from this plasmid's Addgene catalogue record and pLannotate feature annotations shown in this document.]
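Description:
pCM0-100 is a level 0 Modular Cloning (MoClo) part plasmid built by Golden Gate assembly in the pAGM1301 acceptor backbone. It carries a short synthetic insert of about 104 bp encoding a triple haemagglutinin (3xHA) epitope tag. It is a small, high-copy bacterial storage vector of roughly 2.35 kb, propagated in E. coli through a ColE1/pUC-type origin. Selection is with spectinomycin, conferred by the aadA aminoglycoside adenylyltransferase gene, and an AmpR (bla) promoter is annotated upstream of that region. The automated annotation also picks up short fragments resembling an RSF origin, lacI, an integron integrase and a gentamicin acetyltransferase. These are partial matches, probably remnants of the backbone and of the resistance cassette's source, and nothing in the record suggests they are functional. The listed total size is smaller than the empty backbone size, which would fit replacement of a larger backbone segment by the small part during cloning, although the record does not say so.

The 3xHA insert itself is not called out in the feature table, so its exact location is known only from the catalogue fields. The part is assigned to MoClo position B5, and BsaI digestion releases it with the overhangs defined for that position, allowing one-pot assembly with other standard level 0 parts into a level 1 transcription unit. The plasmid contains no promoter or terminator for expression in a eukaryotic host and serves purely as a donor of the tag module. It originates from the MoClo toolkit for Chlamydomonas reinhardtii and was deposited with a toolkit for recombinant protein production in Leishmania tarentolae. In both settings it adds an HA tag so that proteins can be detected with anti-HA antibodies.
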