Features (pLannotate 1.2.2; 7 found; start..end, strand, type, name):
     48..181     +  rep_origin     RSF ori (fragment): Plasmids containing the RSF 1030 origin of replication can be propagated in E. coli cells that contain additional plasmids with compatible origins.
    183..232     +  CDS            lacI (fragment): lac repressor; lacI; The lac repressor binds to the lac operator to inhibit transcription in E. coli. This inhibition can be relieved by adding lactose or isopropyl-β-D-thiogalactopyranoside (IPTG).
    479..583     +  promoter       AmpR promoter: bla
    574..654     -  CDS            int (fragment): INT2_ECOLX - Protein inferred from homology: Swiss-Prot protein existence level 3. Putative integrase believed to be involved in the insertion of antibiotic resistance genes into plasmids and transposons. From Escherichia coli.
    742..798     +  CDS            GmR (fragment): gentamycin acetyltransferase; aacC1; confers resistance to gentamycin
    805..1593    +  CDS            aadA: S3AD_ECOLX - Experimental evidence at protein level: Swiss-Prot protein existence level 1. Mediates bacterial resistance to the antibiotics streptomycin and spectinomycin. From Escherichia coli.
   1767..2355    +  rep_origin     ori: high-copy-number ColE1/pMB1/pBR322/pUC origin of replication
>Addgene plasmid #218202 | pCM0-100 | addgene full sequence | sequence record 434872 | Addgene NGS Result
AACGCCAGCAACGCGGCCTTTTTACGGTTCCTGGCCTTTTGCTGGCCTTTTGCTCACATGTTCTTTCCTG
CGTTATCCCCTGATTCTGTGGATAACCGTATTACCGCCTTTGAGTGAGCTGATACCGCTCGCCGCAGCCG
AACGACCGAGCGCAGCGAGTCAGTGAGCGAGGAAGCGGAAGAGCGCCCAATACGCAAACCGCCTCTCCCC
GCGCGTTGGCCGATTCATTAATCACTCTGTGGTCTCATTCGTCTGGTTACCCCTACGACGTGCCCGACTA
CGCTGGCTCCTACCCGTACGACGTCCCCGACTACGCTGGCAGCTACCCTTACGACGTGCCGGACTACGCT
TAAGCTTTGAGACCACGAAGTGGCTCTTCAGTGGACGAAAGGGCCTCGTGATACGCCTATTTTTATAGGT
TAATGTCATGATAATAATGGTTTCTTAGACGTCAGGTGGCACTTTTCGGGGAAATGTGCGCGGAACCCCT
ATTTGTTTATTTTTCTAAATACATTCAAATATGTATCCGCTCATGAGACAATAACCCTGATAAATGCTTC
AATAATATTGAAAAAGGAAGAGTATGCGCTCACGCAACTGGTCCAGAACCTTGACCGAACGCAGCGGTGG
TAACGGCGCAGTGGCGGTTTTCATGGCTTGTTATGACTGTTTTTTTTTGGGGTACAGTCTATGCCTCGGG
CATCCAAGCAGCAAGCGCGTTACGCCGTGGGTCGATGTTTGATGTTATGGAGCAGCAACGATGTTACGCA
GCAGGGCAGTCGCCCTAAAACAAAGTTAAACATCATGAGGGAAGCGGTGATCGCCGAAGTATCGACTCAA
CTATCAGAGGTAGTTGGCGTCATCGAGCGCCATCTCGAACCGACGTTGCTGGCCGTACATTTGTACGGCT
CCGCAGTGGATGGCGGCCTGAAGCCACACAGCGATATTGATTTGCTGGTTACGGTGACCGTAAGGCTTGA
TGAAACAACGCGGCGAGCTTTGATCAACGACCTTTTGGAAACTTCGGCTTCCCCTGGAGAGAGCGAGATT
CTCCGCGCTGTAGAAGTCACCATTGTTGTGCACGACGACATCATTCCGTGGCGTTATCCAGCTAAGCGCG
AACTGCAATTTGGAGAATGGCAGCGCAATGACATTCTTGCAGGTATCTTCGAGCCAGCCACGATCGACAT
TGATCTGGCTATCTTGCTGACAAAAGCAAGAGAACATAGCGTTGCCTTGGTAGGTCCAGCGGCGGAGGAA
CTCTTTGATCCGGTTCCTGAACAGGATCTATTTGAGGCGCTAAATGAAACCTTAACGCTATGGAACTCGC
CGCCCGACTGGGCTGGCGATGAGCGAAATGTAGTGCTTACGTTGTCCCGCATTTGGTACAGCGCAGTAAC
CGGCAAAATCGCGCCGAAGGATGTCGCTGCCGACTGGGCAATGGAGCGCCTGCCGGCCCAGTATCAGCCC
GTCATACTTGAAGCTAGACAGGCTTATCTTGGACAAGAAGAAGATCGCTTGGCCTCGCGCGCAGATCAGT
TGGAAGAATTTGTCCATTACGTAAAAGGCGAGATCACCAAGGTAGTCGGCAAATAACTGTCAGACCAAGT
TTACTCATATATACTTTAGATTGATTTAAAACTTCATTTTTAATTTAAAAGGATCTAGGTGAAGATCCTT
TTTGATAATCTCATGACCAAAATCCCTTAACGTGAGTTTTCGTTCCACTGAGCGTCAGACCCCGTAGAAA
AGATCAAAGGATCTTCTTGAGATCCTTTTTTTCTGCGCGTAATCTGCTGCTTGCAAACAAAAAAACCACC
GCTACCAGCGGTGGTTTGTTTGCCGGATCAAGAGCTACCAACTCTTTTTCCGAAGGTAACTGGCTTCAGC
AGAGCGCAGATACCAAATACTGTTCTTCTAGTGTAGCCGTAGTTAGGCCACCACTTCAAGAACTCTGTAG
CACCGCCTACATACCTCGCTCTGCTAATCCTGTTACCAGTGGCTGCTGCCAGTGGCGATAAGTCGTGTCT
TACCGGGTTGGACTCAAGACGATAGTTACCGGATAAGGCGCAGCGGTCGGGCTGAACGGGGGGTTCGTGC
ACACAGCCCAGCTTGGAGCGAACGACCTACACCGAACTGAGATACCTACAGCGTGAGCTATGAGAAAGCG
CCACGCTTCCCGAAGGGAGAAAGGCGGACAGGTATCCGGTAAGCGGCAGGGTCGGAACAGGAGAGCGCAC
GAGGGAGCTTCCAGGGGGAAACGCCTGGTATCTTTATAGTCCTGTCGGGTTTCGCCACCTCTGACTTGAG
CGTCGATTTTTGTGATGCTCGTCAGGGGGGCGGAGCCTATGGAAA
